>Addgene plasmid #143702 | TFORF0450 | addgene full sequence | sequence record 409075 | Addgene NGS Result
TTAATGTAGTCTTATGCAATACTCTTGTAGTCTTGCAACATGGTAACGATGAGTTAGCAACATGCCTTAC
AAGGAGAGAAAAAGCACCGTGCATGCCGATTGGTGGAAGTAAGGTGGTACGATCGTGCCTTATTAGGAAG
GCAACAGACGGGTCTGACATGGATTGGACGAACCACTGAATTGCCGCATTGCAGAGATATTGTATTTAAG
TGCCTAGCTCGATACATAAACGGGTCTCTCTGGTTAGACCAGATCTGAGCCTGGGAGCTCTCTGGCTAAC
TAGGGAACCCACTGCTTAAGCCTCAATAAAGCTTGCCTTGAGTGCTTCAAGTAGTGTGTGCCCGTCTGTT
GTGTGACTCTGGTAACTAGAGATCCCTCAGACCCTTTTAGTCAGTGTGGAAAATCTCTAGCAGTGGCGCC
CGAACAGGGACTTGAAAGCGAAAGGGAAACCAGAGGAGCTCTCTCGACGCAGGACTCGGCTTGCTGAAGC
GCGCACGGCAAGAGGCGAGGGGCGGCGACTGGTGAGTACGCCAAAAATTTTGACTAGCGGAGGCTAGAAG
GAGAGAGATGGGTGCGAGAGCGTCAGTATTAAGCGGGGGAGAATTAGATCGCGATGGGAAAAAATTCGGT
TAAGGCCAGGGGGAAAGAAAAAATATAAATTAAAACATATAGTATGGGCAAGCAGGGAGCTAGAACGATT
CGCAGTTAATCCTGGCCTGTTAGAAACATCAGAAGGCTGTAGACAAATACTGGGACAGCTACAACCATCC
CTTCAGACAGGATCAGAAGAACTTAGATCATTATATAATACAGTAGCAACCCTCTATTGTGTGCATCAAA
GGATAGAGATAAAAGACACCAAGGAAGCTTTAGACAAGATAGAGGAAGAGCAAAACAAAAGTAAGACCAC
CGCACAGCAAGCGGCCGCTGATCTTCAGACCTGGAGGAGGAGATATGAGGGACAATTGGAGAAGTGAATT
ATATAAATATAAAGTAGTAAAAATTGAACCATTAGGAGTAGCACCCACCAAGGCAAAGAGAAGAGTGGTG
CAGAGAGAAAAAAGAGCAGTGGGAATAGGAGCTTTGTTCCTTGGGTTCTTGGGAGCAGCAGGAAGCACTA
TGGGCGCAGCGTCAATGACGCTGACGGTACAGGCCAGACAATTATTGTCTGGTATAGTGCAGCAGCAGAA
CAATTTGCTGAGGGCTATTGAGGCGCAACAGCATCTGTTGCAACTCACAGTCTGGGGCATCAAGCAGCTC
CAGGCAAGAATCCTGGCTGTGGAAAGATACCTAAAGGATCAACAGCTCCTGGGGATTTGGGGTTGCTCTG
GAAAACTCATTTGCACCACTGCTGTGCCTTGGAATGCTAGTTGGAGTAATAAATCTCTGGAACAGATTTG
GAATCACACGACCTGGATGGAGTGGGACAGAGAAATTAACAATTACACAAGCTTAATACACTCCTTAATT
GAAGAATCGCAAAACCAGCAAGAAAAGAATGAACAAGAATTATTGGAATTAGATAAATGGGCAAGTTTGT
GGAATTGGTTTAACATAACAAATTGGCTGTGGTATATAAAATTATTCATAATGATAGTAGGAGGCTTGGT
AGGTTTAAGAATAGTTTTTGCTGTACTTTCTATAGTGAATAGAGTTAGGCAGGGATATTCACCATTATCG
TTTCAGACCCACCTCCCAACCCCGAGGGGACCCATGCATTGCATCTCAATTAGTCAGCAACCAGGTGTGG
AAAGTCCCCAGGCTCCCCAGCAGGCAGAAGTATGCAAAGCATGCGTCTCAATTAGTCAGCAACCATAGTC
CCGCCCCTAACTCCGCCCATCCCGCCCCTAACTCCGCCCAGTTCCGCCCATTCTCCGCCCCATGGCTGAC
TAATTTTTTTTATTTATGCAGAGGCCGAGGCCGCCTCGGCCTCTGAGCTATTCCAGAAGTAGTGAGGAGG
CTTTTTTGGAGGCCTAGGCTTTTGCAAAAAGCTTTCTAGAGGTACCACCGGAGCTTACCATGACCGAGTA
CAAGCCCACGGTGCGCCTCGCCACCCGCGACGACGTCCCCAGGGCCGTACGCACCCTCGCCGCCGCGTTC
GCCGACTACCCCGCCACGCGCCACACCGTCGATCCGGACCGCCACATCGAGCGGGTCACCGAGCTGCAAG
AACTCTTCCTCACGCGCGTCGGGCTCGACATCGGCAAGGTGTGGGTCGCGGACGACGGCGCCGCCGTGGC
GGTCTGGACCACGCCGGAGAGCGTCGAAGCGGGGGCGGTGTTCGCCGAGATCGGCCCGCGCATGGCCGAG
TTGAGCGGTTCCCGGCTGGCCGCGCAGCAACAGATGGAAGGCCTCCTGGCGCCGCACCGGCCCAAGGAGC
CCGCGTGGTTCCTGGCCACCGTCGGCGTCTCGCCCGACCACCAGGGCAAGGGTCTGGGCAGCGCCGTCGT
GCTCCCCGGAGTGGAGGCGGCCGAGCGCGCCGGGGTGCCCGCCTTCCTGGAGACCTCCGCGCCCCGCAAC
CTCCCCTTCTACGAGCGGCTCGGCTTCACCGTCACCGCCGACGTCGAGGTGCCCGAAGGACCGCGCACCT
GGTGCATGACCCGCAAGCCCGGTGCCAGTTAACGAATTCTAGATCTTGAGACAAATGGCAGTATTCATCC
ACAATTTTAAAAGAAAAGGGGGGATTGGGGGGTACAGTGCAGGGGAAAGAATAGTAGACATAATAGCAAC
AGACATACAAACTAAAGAATTACAAAAACAAATTACAAAAATTCAAAATTTTCGGGTTTATTACAGGGAC
AGCAGAGATCCACTTTGGCGCCGGCTCGAGGCCTGCAGGTGCAAAGATGGATAAAGTTTTAAACAGAGAG
GAATCTTTGCAGCTAATGGACCTTCTAGGTCTTGAAAGGAGTGGGAATTGGCTCCGGTGCCCGTCAGTGG
GCAGAGCGCACATCGCCCACAGTCCCCGAGAAGTTGGGGGGAGGGGTCGGCAATTGAACCGGTGCCTAGA
GAAGGTGGCGCGGGGTAAACTGGGAAAGTGATGTCGTGTACTGGCTCCGCCTTTTTCCCGAGGGTGGGGG
AGAACCGTATATAAGTGCAGTAGTCGCCGTGAACGTTCTTTTTCGCAACGGGTTTGCCGCCAGAACACAG
GTAAGTGCCGTGTGTGGTTCCCGCGGGCCTGGCCTCTTTACGGGTTATGGCCCTTGCGTGCCTTGAATTA
CTTCCACCTGGCTGCAGTACGTGATTCTTGATCCCGAGCTTCGGGTTGGAAGTGGGTGGGAGAGTTCGAG
GCCTTGCGCTTAAGGAGCCCCTTCGCCTCGTGCTTGAGTTGAGGCCTGGCCTGGGCGCTGGGGCCGCCGC
GTGCGAATCTGGTGGCACCTTCGCGCCTGTCTCGCTGCTTTCGATAAGTCTCTAGCCATTTAAAATTTTT
GATGACCTGCTGCGACGCTTTTTTTCTGGCAAGATAGTCTTGTAAATGCGGGCCAAGATCTGCACACTGG
TATTTCGGTTTTTGGGGCCGCGGGCGGCGACGGGGCCCGTGCGTCCCAGCGCACATGTTCGGCGAGGCGG
GGCCTGCGAGCGCGGCCACCGAGAATCGGACGGGGGTAGTCTCAAGCTGGCCGGCCTGCTCTGGTGCCTG
GCCTCGCGCCGCCGTGTATCGCCCCGCCCTGGGCGGCAAGGCTGGCCCGGTCGGCACCAGTTGCGTGAGC
GGAAAGATGGCCGCTTCCCGGCCCTGCTGCAGGGAGCTCAAAATGGAGGACGCGGCGCTCGGGAGAGCGG
GCGGGTGAGTCACCCACACAAAGGAAAAGGGCCTTTCCGTCCTCAGCCGTCGCTTCATGTGACTCCACGG
AGTACCGGGCGCCGTCCAGGCACCTCGATTAGTTCTCGAGCTTTTGGAGTACGTCGTCTTTAGGTTGGGG
GGAGGGGTTTTATGCGATGGAGTTTCCCCACACTGAGTGGGTGGAGACTGAAGTTAGGCCAGCTTGGCAC
TTGATGTAATTCTCCTTGGAATTTGCCCTTTTTGAGTTTGGATCTTGGTTCATTCTCAAGCCTCAGACAG
TGGTTCAAAGTTTTTTTCTTCCATTTCAGGTGTCGTGAGGCTAGCACCGCCACCATGCCGGCGCGTACCG
CCCCAGCCCGGGTGCCCACACTGGCCGTCCCGGCCATCTCGCTGCCCGACGATGTCCGCAGGCGGCTCAA
AGATTTGGAAAGAGACAGCTTAACAGAAAAGGAATGTGTGAAGGAGAAATTGAATCTCTTGCACGAATTT
CTGCAAACAGAAATAAAGAATCAGTTATGTGACTTGGAAACCAAATTACGTAAAGAAGAATTATCCGAGG
AGGGCTACCTGGCTAAAGTCAAATCCCTTTTAAATAAAGATTTGTCCTTGGAGAACGGTGCTCATGCTTA
CAACCGGGAAGTGAATGGACGTCTAGAAAACGGGAACCAAGCAAGAAGTGAAGCCCGTAGAGTGGGAATG
GCAGATGCCAACAGCCCCCCCAAACCCCTTTCCAAACCTCGCACGCCCAGGAGGAGCAAGTCCGATGGAG
AGGCTAAGCCTGAACCTTCACCTAGCCCCAGGATTACAAGGAAAAGCACCAGGCAAACCACCATCACATC
TCATTTTGCAAAGGGCCCTGCCAAACGGAAACCTCAGGAAGAGTCTGAAAGAGCCAAATCGGATGAGTCC
ATCAAGGAAGAAGACAAAGACCAGGATGAGAAGAGACGTAGAGTTACATCCAGAGAACGAGTTGCTAGAC
CGCTTCCTGCAGAAGAACCTGAAAGAGCAAAATCAGGAACGCGCACTGAAAAGGAAGAAGAAAGAGATGA
AAAAGAAGAAAAGAGACTCCGAAGTCAAACCAAAGAACCAACACCCAAACAGAAACTGAAGGAGGAGCCG
GACAGAGAAGCCAGGGCAGGCGTGCAGGCTGACGAGGACGAAGATGGAGACGAGAAAGATGAGAAGAAGC
ACAGAAGTCAACCCAAAGATCTAGCTGCCAAACGGAGGCCCGAAGAAAAAGAACCTGAAAAAGTAAATCC
ACAGATTTCTGATGAAAAAGACGAGGATGAAAAGGAGGAGAAGAGACGCAAAACGACCCCCAAAGAACCA
ACGGAGAAAAAAATGGCTCGCGCCAAAACAGTCATGAACTCCAAGACCCACCCTCCCAAGTGCATTCAGT
GCGGGCAGTACCTGGACGACCCTGACCTCAAATATGGGCAGCACCCACCAGACGCGGTGGATGAGCCACA
GATGCTGACAAATGAGAAGCTGTCCATCTTTGATGCCAACGAGTCTGGCTTTGAGAGTTATGAGGCGCTT
CCCCAGCACAAACTGACCTGCTTCAGTGTGTACTGTAAGCACGGTCACCTGTGTCCCATCGACACCGGCC
TCATCGAGAAGAATATCGAACTCTTCTTTTCTGGTTCAGCAAAACCAATCTATGATGATGACCCATCTCT
TGAAGGTGGTGTTAATGGCAAAAATCTTGGCCCCATAAATGAATGGTGGATCACTGGCTTTGATGGAGGT
GAAAAGGCCCTCATCGGCTTCAGCACCTCATTTGCCGAATACATTCTGATGGATCCCAGTCCCGAGTATG
CGCCCATATTTGGGCTGATGCAGGAGAAGATCTACATCAGCAAGATTGTGGTGGAGTTCCTGCAGAGCAA
TTCCGACTCGACCTATGAGGACCTGATCAACAAGATCGAGACCACGGTTCCTCCTTCTGGCCTCAACTTG
AACCGCTTCACAGAGGACTCCCTCCTGCGACACGCGCAGTTTGTGGTGGAGCAGGTGGAGAGTTATGACG
AGGCCGGGGACAGTGATGAGCAGCCCATCTTCCTGACACCCTGCATGCGGGACCTGATCAAGCTGGCTGG
GGTCACGCTGGGACAGAGGCGAGCCCAGGCGAGGCGGCAGACCATCAGGCATTCTACCAGGGAGAAGGAC
AGGGGACCCACGAAAGCCACCACCACCAAGCTGGTCTACCAGATCTTCGATACTTTCTTCGCAGAGCAAA
TTGAAAAGGATGACAGAGAAGACAAGGAGAACGCCTTTAAGCGCCGGCGATGTGGCGTCTGTGAGGTGTG
TCAGCAGCCTGAGTGTGGGAAATGTAAAGCCTGCAAGGACATGGTTAAATTTGGTGGCAGTGGACGGAGC
AAGCAGGCTTGCCAAGAGCGGAGGTGTCCCAATATGGCCATGAAGGAGGCAGATGACGATGAGGAAGTCG
ATGATAACATCCCAGAGATGCCGTCACCCAAAAAAATGCACCAGGGGAAGAAGAAGAAACAGAACAAGAA
TCGCATCTCTTGGGTCGGAGAAGCCGTCAAGACTGATGGGAAGAAGAGTTACTATAAGAAGGTGTGCATT
GATGCGGAAACCCTGGAAGTGGGGGACTGTGTCTCTGTTATTCCAGATGATTCCTCAAAACCGCTGTATC
TAGCAAGGGTCACGGCGCTGTGGGAGGACAGCAGCAACGGGCAGATGTTTCACGCCCACTGGTTCTGCGC
TGGGACAGACACAGTCCTCGGGGCCACGTCGGACCCTCTGGAGCTGTTCTTGGTGGATGAATGTGAGGAC
ATGCAGCTTTCATATATCCACAGCAAAGTGAAAGTCATCTACAAAGCCCCCTCCGAAAACTGGGCCATGG
AGGGAGGCATGGATCCCGAGTCCCTGCTGGAGGGGGACGACGGGAAGACCTACTTCTACCAGCTGTGGTA
TGATCAAGACTACGCGAGATTCGAGTCCCCTCCAAAAACCCAGCCAACAGAGGACAACAAGTTCAAATTC
TGTGTGAGCTGTGCCCGTCTGGCTGAGATGAGGCAAAAAGAAATCCCCAGGGTCCTGGAGCAGCTCGAGG
ACCTGGATAGCCGGGTCCTCTACTACTCAGCCACCAAGAACGGCATCCTGTACCGAGTTGGTGATGGTGT
GTACCTGCCCCCTGAGGCCTTCACGTTCAACATCAAGCTGTCCAGTCCCGTGAAACGCCCACGGAAGGAG
CCCGTGGATGAGGACCTGTACCCAGAGCACTACCGGAAATACTCCGACTACATCAAAGGCAGCAACCTGG
ATGCCCCTGAGCCCTACCGAATTGGCCGGATCAAAGAGATCTTCTGTCCCAAGAAGAGCAACGGCAGGCC
CAATGAGACTGACATCAAAATCCGGGTCAACAAGTTCTACAGGCCTGAGAACACCCACAAGTCCACTCCA
GCGAGCTACCACGCAGACATCAACCTGCTCTACTGGAGCGACGAGGAGGCCGTGGTGGACTTCAAGGCTG
TGCAGGGCCGCTGCACCGTGGAGTATGGGGAGGACCTGCCCGAGTGCGTCCAGGTGTACTCCATGGGCGG
CCCCAACCGCTTCTACTTCCTCGAGGCCTATAATGCAAAGAGCAAAAGCTTTGAAGATCCTCCCAACCAT
GCCCGTAGCCCTGGAAACAAAGGGAAGGGCAAGGGAAAAGGGAAGGGCAAGCCCAAGTCCCAAGCCTGTG
AGCCGAGCGAGCCAGAGATAGAGATCAAGCTGCCCAAGCTGCGGACCCTGGATGTGTTTTCTGGCTGCGG
GGGGTTGTCGGAGGGATTCCACCAAGCAGGCATCTCTGACACGCTGTGGGCCATCGAGATGTGGGACCCT
GCGGCCCAGGCGTTCCGGCTGAACAACCCCGGCTCCACAGTGTTCACAGAGGACTGCAACATCCTGCTGA
AGCTGGTCATGGCTGGGGAGACCACCAACTCCCGCGGCCAGCGGCTGCCCCAGAAGGGAGACGTGGAGAT
GCTGTGCGGCGGGCCGCCCTGCCAGGGCTTCAGCGGCATGAACCGCTTCAATTCGCGCACCTACTCCAAG
TTCAAAAACTCTCTGGTGGTTTCCTTCCTCAGCTACTGCGACTACTACCGGCCCCGGTTCTTCCTCCTGG
AGAATGTCAGGAACTTTGTCTCCTTCAAGCGCTCCATGGTCCTGAAGCTCACCCTCCGCTGCCTGGTCCG
CATGGGCTATCAGTGCACCTTCGGCGTGCTGCAGGCCGGTCAGTACGGCGTGGCCCAGACTAGGAGGCGG
GCCATCATCCTGGCCGCGGCCCCTGGAGAGAAGCTCCCTCTGTTCCCGGAGCCACTGCACGTGTTTGCTC
CCCGGGCCTGCCAGCTGAGCGTGGTGGTGGATGACAAGAAGTTTGTGAGCAACATAACCAGGTTGAGCTC
GGGTCCTTTCCGGACCATCACGGTGCGAGACACGATGTCCGACCTGCCGGAGGTGCGGAATGGAGCCTCG
GCACTGGAGATCTCCTACAACGGGGAGCCTCAGTCCTGGTTCCAGAGGCAGCTCCGGGGCGCACAGTACC
AGCCCATCCTCAGGGACCACATCTGTAAGGACATGAGTGCATTGGTGGCTGCCCGCATGCGGCACATCCC
CTTGGCCCCAGGGTCAGACTGGCGCGATCTGCCCAACATCGAGGTGCGGCTCTCAGACGGCACCATGGCC
AGGAAGCTGCGGTATACCCACCATGACAGGAAGAACGGCCGCAGCAGCTCTGGGGCCCTCCGTGGGGTCT
GCTCCTGCGTGGAAGCCGGCAAAGCCTGCGACCCCGCAGCCAGGCAGTTCAACACCCTCATCCCCTGGTG
CCTGCCCCACACCGGGAACCGGCACAACCACTGGGCTGGCCTCTATGGAAGGCTCGAGTGGGACGGCTTC
TTCAGCACAACCGTCACCAACCCCGAGCCCATGGGCAAGCAGGGCCGCGTGCTCCACCCAGAGCAGCACC
GTGTGGTGAGCGTGCGGGAGTGTGCCCGCTCCCAGGGCTTCCCTGACACCTACCGGCTCTTCGGCAACAT
CCTGGACAAGCACCGGCAGGTGGGCAATGCCGTGCCACCGCCCCTGGCCAAAGCCATTGGCTTGGAGATC
AAGCTTTGTATGTTGGCCAAAGCCCGAGAGAGTGCCTCAGCTAAAATAAAGGAGGAGGAAGCTGCTAAGG
ACTAGTAATGAACTAGTCCGTAACTTGAAAGTATTTCGATTTCTTGGCTTTATATATCTTGTGGAAAGGA
CGACTGTTACTTGGCGCGTTCCCGGATACGCGTTAAGTCGACAATCAACCTCTGGATTACAAAATTTGTG
AAAGATTGACTGGTATTCTTAACTATGTTGCTCCTTTTACGCTATGTGGATACGCTGCTTTAATGCCTTT
GTATCATGCTATTGCTTCCCGTATGGCTTTCATTTTCTCCTCCTTGTATAAATCCTGGTTGCTGTCTCTT
TATGAGGAGTTGTGGCCCGTTGTCAGGCAACGTGGCGTGGTGTGCACTGTGTTTGCTGACGCAACCCCCA
CTGGTTGGGGCATTGCCACCACCTGTCAGCTCCTTTCCGGGACTTTCGCTTTCCCCCTCCCTATTGCCAC
GGCGGAACTCATCGCCGCCTGCCTTGCCCGCTGCTGGACAGGGGCTCGGCTGTTGGGCACTGACAATTCC
GTGGTGTTGTCGGGGAAATCATCGTCCTTTCCTTGGCTGCTCGCCTGTGTTGCCACCTGGATTCTGCGCG
GGACGTCCTTCTGCTACGTCCCTTCGGCCCTCAATCCAGCGGACCTTCCTTCCCGCGGCCTGCTGCCGGC
TCTGCGGCCTCTTCCGCGTCTTCGCCTTCGCCCTCAGACGAGTCGGATCTCCCTTTGGGCCGCCTCCCCG
CGTCGACTTTAAGACCAATGACTTACAAGGCAGCTGTAGATCTTAGCCACTTTTTAAAAGAAAAGGGGGG
ACTGGAAGGGCTAATTCACTCCCAACGAAGACAAGATCTGCTTTTTGCTTGTACTGGGTCTCTCTGGTTA
GACCAGATCTGAGCCTGGGAGCTCTCTGGCTAACTAGGGAACCCACTGCTTAAGCCTCAATAAAGCTTGC
CTTGAGTGCTTCAAGTAGTGTGTGCCCGTCTGTTGTGTGACTCTGGTAACTAGAGATCCCTCAGACCCTT
TTAGTCAGTGTGGAAAATCTCTAGCAGTACGTATAGTAGTTCATGTCATCTTATTATTCAGTATTTATAA
CTTGCAAAGAAATGAATATCAGAGAGTGAGAGGAACTTGTTTATTGCAGCTTATAATGGTTACAAATAAA
GCAATAGCATCACAAATTTCACAAATAAAGCATTTTTTTCACTGCATTCTAGTTGTGGTTTGTCCAAACT
CATCAATGTATCTTATCATGTCTGGCTCTAGCTATCCCGCCCCTAACTCCGCCCATCCCGCCCCTAACTC
CGCCCAGTTCCGCCCATTCTCCGCCCCATGGCTGACTAATTTTTTTTATTTATGCAGAGGCCGAGGCCGC
CTCGGCCTCTGAGCTATTCCAGAAGTAGTGAGGAGGCTTTTTTGGAGGCCTAGGGACGTACCCAATTCGC
CCTATAGTGAGTCGTATTACGCGCGCTCACTGGCCGTCGTTTTACAACGTCGTGACTGGGAAAACCCTGG
CGTTACCCAACTTAATCGCCTTGCAGCACATCCCCCTTTCGCCAGCTGGCGTAATAGCGAAGAGGCCCGC
ACCGATCGCCCTTCCCAACAGTTGCGCAGCCTGAATGGCGAATGGG
[124 nt withheld, positions 10547-10670]
C
[91 nt withheld, positions 10672-10762]
A
[49 nt withheld, positions 10764-10812]
CCTTTGACGTTGGAGTCCACGTTCTTT
[37 nt withheld, positions 10840-10876]
ACCCTATCTCGGTCTATTCTTTTGATTTATAAGGGATTTTGCCGATTTCGGCCTATTGGTTAAAAAATGA
GCTGATTTAACAAAAATTTAACGCGAATTTTAACAAAATATTAACGCTTACAATTTAGGTGGCACTTTTC
GGGGAAATGTGCGCGGAACCCCTATTTGTTTATTTTTCTAAATACATTCAAATATGTATCCGCTCATGAG
ACAATAACCCTGATAAATGCTTCAATAATATTGAAAAAGGAAGAGTATGAGTATTCAACATTTCCGTGTC
GCCCTTATTCCCTTTTTTGCGGCATTTTGCCTTCCTGTTTTTGCTCACCCAGAAACGCTGGTGAAAGTAA
AAGATGCTGAAGATCAGTTGGGTGCACGAGTGGGTTACATCGAACTGGATCTCAACAGCGGTAAGATCCT
TGAGAGTTTTCGCCCCGAAGAACGTTTTCCAATGATGAGCACTTTTAAAGTTCTGCTATGTGGCGCGGTA
TTATCCCGTATTGACGCCGGGCAAGAGCAACTCGGTCGCCGCATACACTATTCTCAGAATGACTTGGTTG
AGTACTCACCAGTCACAGAAAAGCATCTTACGGATGGCATGACAGTAAGAGAATTATGCAGTGCTGCCAT
AACCATGAGTGATAACACTGCGGCCAACTTACTTCTGACAACGATCGGAGGACCGAAGGAGCTAACCGCT
TTTTTGCACAACATGGGGGATCATGTAACTCGCCTTGATCGTTGGGAACCGGAGCTGAATGAAGCCATAC
CAAACGACGAGCGTGACACCACGATGCCTGTAGCAATGGCAACAACGTTGCGCAAACTATTAACTGGCGA
ACTACTTACTCTAGCTTCCCGGCAACAATTAATAGACTGGATGGAGGCGGATAAAGTTGCAGGACCACTT
CTGCGCTCGGCCCTTCCGGCTGGCTGGTTTATTGCTGATAAATCTGGAGCCGGTGAGCGTGGGTCTCGCG
GTATCATTGCAGCACTGGGGCCAGATGGTAAGCCCTCCCGTATCGTAGTTATCTACACGACGGGGAGTCA
GGCAACTATGGATGAACGAAATAGACAGATCGCTGAGATAGGTGCCTCACTGATTAAGCATTGGTAACTG
TCAGACCAAGTTTACTCATATATACTTTAGATTGATTTAAAACTTCATTTTTAATTTAAAAGGATCTAGG
TGAAGATCCTTTTTGATAATCTCATGACCAAAATCCCTTAACGTGAGTTTTCGTTCCACTGAGCGTCAGA
CCCCGTAGAAAAGATCAAAGGATCTTCTTGAGATCCTTTTTTTCTGCGCGTAATCTGCTGCTTGCAAACA
AAAAAACCACCGCTACCAGCGGTGGTTTGTTTGCCGGATCAAGAGCTACCAACTCTTTTTCCGAAGGTAA
CTGGCTTCAGCAGAGCGCAGATACCAAATACTGTTCTTCTAGTGTAGCCGTAGTTAGGCCACCACTTCAA
GAACTCTGTAGCACCGCCTACATACCTCGCTCTGCTAATCCTGTTACCAGTGGCTGCTGCCAGTGGCGAT
AAGTCGTGTCTTACCGGGTTGGACTCAAGACGATAGTTACCGGATAAGGCGCAGCGGTCGGGCTGAACGG
GGGGTTCGTGCACACAGCCCAGCTTGGAGCGAACGACCTACACCGAACTGAGATACCTACAGCGTGAGCT
ATGAGAAAGCGCCACGCTTCCCGAAGGGAGAAAGGCGGACAGGTATCCGGTAAGCGGCAGGGTCGGAACA
GGAGAGCGCACGAGGGAGCTTCCAGGGGGAAACGCCTGGTATCTTTATAGTCCTGTCGGGTTTCGCCACC
TCTGACTTGAGCGTCGATTTTTGTGATGCTCGTCAGGGGGGCGGAGCCTATGGAAAAACGCCAGCAACGC
GGCCTTTTTACGGTTCCTGGCCTTTTGCTGGCCTTTTGCTCACATGTTCTTTCCTGCGTTATCCCCTGAT
TCTGTGGATAACCGTATTACCGCCTTTGAGTGAGCTGATACCGCTCGCCGCAGCCGAACGACCGAGCGCA
GCGAGTCAGTGAGCGAGGAAGCGGAAGAGCGCCCAATACGCAAACCGCCTCTCCCCGCGCGTTGGCCGAT
TCATTAATGCAGCTGGCACGACAGGTTTCCCGACTGGAAAGCGGGCAGTGAGCGCAACGCAATTAATGTG
AGTTAGCTCACTCATTAGGCACCCCAGGCTTTACACTTTATGCTTCCGGCTCGTATGTTGTGTGGAATTG
TGAGCGGATAACAATTTCACACAGGAAACAGCTATGACCATGATTACGCCAAGCGCGCAATTAACCCTCA
CTAAAGGGAACAAAAGCTGGAGCTGCAAGC
Features (pLannotate 1.2.2; 31 found; start..end, strand, type, name):
      5..231     +  promoter       RSV promoter: Rous sarcoma virus enhancer/promoter
    232..412     +  LTR            5' LTR (truncated): truncated 5' long terminal repeat (LTR) from HIV-1
    459..584     +  misc_feature   HIV-1 Ψ: packaging signal of human immunodeficiency virus type 1
    568..931     +  CDS            HIV-1 gag (fragment): gag protein from human immunodeficiency virus 1; gag
   1077..1310    +  misc_feature   RRE: The Rev response element (RRE) of HIV-1 allows for Rev-dependent mRNA export from the nucleus to the cytoplasm.
   1687..1713    +  CDS            Rev (fragment): human immunodeficiency virus 1 (HIV-1) Rev protein; rev; enhances nuclear export of unspliced and incompletely spliced viral mRNAs
   1720..1743    +  promoter       SV40 promoter (fragment): SV40 early promoter
   1744..1815    +  promoter       SV40 promoter (fragment): SV40 enhancer and early promoter
   1839..1974    +  rep_origin     SV40 ori: SV40 origin of replication
   2020..2616    +  CDS            PuroR (fragment): puromycin N-acetyltransferase; pac from Streptomyces; confers resistance to puromycin
   2665..2782    +  misc_feature   cPPT/CTS: central polypurine tract and central termination sequence of HIV-1
   2847..2913    +  CDS            small t antigen (fragment): SV40 (simian virus 40) small t antigen
   2920..4098    +  promoter       EF-1α promoter: strong constitutive promoter for human elongation factor EF-1α
   4115..8962    +  CDS            DNMT1: DNMT1_HUMAN - Also known as AIM, CXXC9, DNMT. Experimental evidence at protein level: Swiss-Prot protein existence level 1. Methylates CpG residues. Preferentially methylates hemimethylated DNA. Associates with DNA replication sites in S phase maintaining the methylation pattern in the newly synthesized strand, that is essential for epigenetic inheritance. Associates with chromatin during G2 and M phases to maintain DNA methylation independently of replication. It is responsible for maintaining methylation patterns established in development. DNA methylation is coordinated with methylation of
   8978..9031    +  promoter       U6 promoter (fragment): RNA polymerase III promoter for human U6 snRNA
   9073..9661    +  misc_feature   WPRE: woodchuck hepatitis virus posttranscriptional regulatory element
   9712..9731    +  misc_feature   cPPT/CTS (fragment): central polypurine tract and central termination sequence of HIV-1
   9733..9966    +  LTR            3' LTR (ΔU3): self-inactivating 3' long terminal repeat (LTR) from HIV-1
  10044..10165   +  polyA_signal   SV40 poly(A) signal: SV40 polyadenylation signal
  10205..10340   +  rep_origin     SV40 ori: SV40 origin of replication
  10361..10379   -  promoter       T7 promoter: promoter for bacteriophage T7 RNA polymerase
  10387..10542   +  CDS            lacZα (fragment): LacZα fragment of β-galactosidase; lacZ fragment
  10547..10975   +  rep_origin     f1 ori (sequence partly withheld): f1 bacteriophage origin of replication; arrow indicates direction of (+) strand synthesis
  11028..11132   +  promoter       AmpR promoter: bla
  11133..11993   +  CDS            AmpR: β-lactamase; bla; confers resistance to ampicillin, carbenicillin, and related antibiotics
  12164..12752   +  rep_origin     ori: high-copy-number ColE1/pMB1/pBR322/pUC origin of replication
  12935..13027   +  CDS            lacI (fragment): lac repressor; lacI; The lac repressor binds to the lac operator to inhibit transcription in E. coli. This inhibition can be relieved by adding lactose or isopropyl-β-D-thiogalactopyranoside (IPTG).
  13040..13061   +  protein_bind   CAP binding site: CAP binding activates transcription in the presence of cAMP. E. coli catabolite activator protein
  13076..13106   +  promoter       lac promoter: promoter for the E. coli lac operon
  13110..13132   +  protein_bind   lac operator (fragment): The lac repressor binds to the lac operator to inhibit transcription in E. coli. This inhibition can be relieved by adding lactose or isopropyl-β-D-thiogalactopyranoside (IPTG). lac repressor encoded by lacI
  13175..13193   +  promoter       T3 promoter: promoter for bacteriophage T3 RNA polymerase
