[The description below was written by a language model from this plasmid's Addgene catalogue record and pLannotate feature annotations shown in this document.]
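Description:
TFORF0450 is a lentiviral mammalian expression plasmid built on the pLX_TRC317 backbone and carrying the human DNMT1 open reading frame, the maintenance DNA methyltransferase that copies CpG methylation onto newly replicated DNA. It belongs to a barcoded collection of transcription factor ORFs. In bacteria it is maintained through a high-copy ColE1/pUC-type origin with ampicillin selection (AmpR under its own bla promoter). An f1 origin and remnants of a lac/lacZα cloning region with T7 and T3 promoters are also present in the backbone. The depositor warns that the plasmid can recombine, as is common for LTR-containing vectors.

The viral portion has a third-generation, self-inactivating layout. An RSV promoter drives a truncated HIV-1 5' LTR, followed by the Ψ packaging signal with a gag fragment, the RRE for Rev-dependent nuclear export, a cPPT/CTS element, and a ΔU3 3' LTR followed by an SV40 polyadenylation signal. Within this transfer cassette, an SV40 early promoter/origin region precedes the puromycin N-acetyltransferase gene, allowing puromycin selection of transduced cells. Downstream, the EF-1α promoter drives constitutive expression of DNMT1, annotated as a coding sequence of about 4.8 kb, and a WPRE after the ORF enhances transcript expression. The record describes a unique 24-bp barcode associated with each ORF, but the barcode is not annotated in the feature table, so its position is not stated. A short U6 promoter fragment annotated between the ORF and the WPRE appears to be only a partial match.

The construct is intended for overexpressing DNMT1 after lentiviral delivery, either individually or in pooled screens where the barcode identifies which ORF each cell received, as in directed differentiation studies.
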