Addgene plasmid #143702: TFORF0450
Purpose: Lentiviral vector for overexpressing transcription factor ORFs with unique 24-bp barcodes. Barcodes facilitate identification of transcription factors in pooled screens.
Depositing lab: Feng Zhang. Depositing organization: Broad Institute. Publication: A transcription factor atlas of directed differentiation. Joung J, Ma S, Tay T, Geiger-Schuller KR, Kirchgatterer PC, Verdine VK, Guo B, Arias-Garcia MA, Allen WE, Singh A, Kuksenko O, Abudayyeh OO, Gootenberg JS, Fu Z, Macrae RK, Buenrostro JD, Regev A, Zhang F. Cell. 2023 Jan 5;186(1):209-229.e26. doi: 10.1016/j.cell.2022.11.026. PubMed 36608654.
Backbone
  Vector backbone: pLX_TRC317
  Backbone manufacturer: Broad Institute Genetic Perturbation Platform
  Backbone size w/o insert (bp): 8264
  Vector type: Mammalian Expression, Lentiviral
  Selectable markers: Puromycin
Growth in bacteria
  Bacterial resistance: Ampicillin, 100 μg/mL
  Growth temperature: 37°C
  Growth strain: NEB Stable
  Copy number: High Copy
Gene/Insert
  Gene/Insert name: DNMT1
  Species: H. sapiens (human)
  Insert size (bp): 4952
  Entrez Gene: DNMT1 (a.k.a. ADCADN, AIM, CXXC9, DNMT, HSN1E, MCMT, m.HsaI)
  Promoter: EF1a
  Cloning method: Unknown
  Sequencing primers: 5′ GGGTGGAGACTGAAGTTAGGCCAG; 3′ CACATAGCGTAAAAGGAGCAACATAG
Terms and licenses: Academic/Nonprofit Terms; Industry Terms: Not Available to Industry
Depositor comments: NM_001379,ENST00000340748 . The transcription factor ORF portion of this plasmid was synthesized by Genewiz. Please test multiple small colonies in case of plasmid recombination. To make this collection available in a timely manner, a portion of this collection was not fully sequenced by Addgene. If an Addgene verified full plasmid sequence is not available, please contact us prior to placing an order to request the full sequence.
How to cite: TFORF0450 was a gift from Feng Zhang (Addgene plasmid # 143702 ; http://n2t.net/addgene:143702 ; RRID:Addgene_143702)
