>Addgene plasmid #143702 | TFORF0450 | depositor partial sequence | sequence record 283236 | Insert
ACCGCCACCATGCCGGCGCGTACCGCCCCAGCCCGGGTGCCCACACTGGCCGTCCCGGCCATCTCGCTGC
CCGACGATGTCCGCAGGCGGCTCAAAGATTTGGAAAGAGACAGCTTAACAGAAAAGGAATGTGTGAAGGA
GAAATTGAATCTCTTGCACGAATTTCTGCAAACAGAAATAAAGAATCAGTTATGTGACTTGGAAACCAAA
TTACGTAAAGAAGAATTATCCGAGGAGGGCTACCTGGCTAAAGTCAAATCCCTTTTAAATAAAGATTTGT
CCTTGGAGAACGGTGCTCATGCTTACAACCGGGAAGTGAATGGACGTCTAGAAAACGGGAACCAAGCAAG
AAGTGAAGCCCGTAGAGTGGGAATGGCAGATGCCAACAGCCCCCCCAAACCCCTTTCCAAACCTCGCACG
CCCAGGAGGAGCAAGTCCGATGGAGAGGCTAAGCCTGAACCTTCACCTAGCCCCAGGATTACAAGGAAAA
GCACCAGGCAAACCACCATCACATCTCATTTTGCAAAGGGCCCTGCCAAACGGAAACCTCAGGAAGAGTC
TGAAAGAGCCAAATCGGATGAGTCCATCAAGGAAGAAGACAAAGACCAGGATGAGAAGAGACGTAGAGTT
ACATCCAGAGAACGAGTTGCTAGACCGCTTCCTGCAGAAGAACCTGAAAGAGCAAAATCAGGAACGCGCA
CTGAAAAGGAAGAAGAAAGAGATGAAAAAGAAGAAAAGAGACTCCGAAGTCAAACCAAAGAACCAACACC
CAAACAGAAACTGAAGGAGGAGCCGGACAGAGAAGCCAGGGCAGGCGTGCAGGCTGACGAGGACGAAGAT
GGAGACGAGAAAGATGAGAAGAAGCACAGAAGTCAACCCAAAGATCTAGCTGCCAAACGGAGGCCCGAAG
AAAAAGAACCTGAAAAAGTAAATCCACAGATTTCTGATGAAAAAGACGAGGATGAAAAGGAGGAGAAGAG
ACGCAAAACGACCCCCAAAGAACCAACGGAGAAAAAAATGGCTCGCGCCAAAACAGTCATGAACTCCAAG
ACCCACCCTCCCAAGTGCATTCAGTGCGGGCAGTACCTGGACGACCCTGACCTCAAATATGGGCAGCACC
CACCAGACGCGGTGGATGAGCCACAGATGCTGACAAATGAGAAGCTGTCCATCTTTGATGCCAACGAGTC
TGGCTTTGAGAGTTATGAGGCGCTTCCCCAGCACAAACTGACCTGCTTCAGTGTGTACTGTAAGCACGGT
CACCTGTGTCCCATCGACACCGGCCTCATCGAGAAGAATATCGAACTCTTCTTTTCTGGTTCAGCAAAAC
CAATCTATGATGATGACCCATCTCTTGAAGGTGGTGTTAATGGCAAAAATCTTGGCCCCATAAATGAATG
GTGGATCACTGGCTTTGATGGAGGTGAAAAGGCCCTCATCGGCTTCAGCACCTCATTTGCCGAATACATT
CTGATGGATCCCAGTCCCGAGTATGCGCCCATATTTGGGCTGATGCAGGAGAAGATCTACATCAGCAAGA
TTGTGGTGGAGTTCCTGCAGAGCAATTCCGACTCGACCTATGAGGACCTGATCAACAAGATCGAGACCAC
GGTTCCTCCTTCTGGCCTCAACTTGAACCGCTTCACAGAGGACTCCCTCCTGCGACACGCGCAGTTTGTG
GTGGAGCAGGTGGAGAGTTATGACGAGGCCGGGGACAGTGATGAGCAGCCCATCTTCCTGACACCCTGCA
TGCGGGACCTGATCAAGCTGGCTGGGGTCACGCTGGGACAGAGGCGAGCCCAGGCGAGGCGGCAGACCAT
CAGGCATTCTACCAGGGAGAAGGACAGGGGACCCACGAAAGCCACCACCACCAAGCTGGTCTACCAGATC
TTCGATACTTTCTTCGCAGAGCAAATTGAAAAGGATGACAGAGAAGACAAGGAGAACGCCTTTAAGCGCC
GGCGATGTGGCGTCTGTGAGGTGTGTCAGCAGCCTGAGTGTGGGAAATGTAAAGCCTGCAAGGACATGGT
TAAATTTGGTGGCAGTGGACGGAGCAAGCAGGCTTGCCAAGAGCGGAGGTGTCCCAATATGGCCATGAAG
GAGGCAGATGACGATGAGGAAGTCGATGATAACATCCCAGAGATGCCGTCACCCAAAAAAATGCACCAGG
GGAAGAAGAAGAAACAGAACAAGAATCGCATCTCTTGGGTCGGAGAAGCCGTCAAGACTGATGGGAAGAA
GAGTTACTATAAGAAGGTGTGCATTGATGCGGAAACCCTGGAAGTGGGGGACTGTGTCTCTGTTATTCCA
GATGATTCCTCAAAACCGCTGTATCTAGCAAGGGTCACGGCGCTGTGGGAGGACAGCAGCAACGGGCAGA
TGTTTCACGCCCACTGGTTCTGCGCTGGGACAGACACAGTCCTCGGGGCCACGTCGGACCCTCTGGAGCT
GTTCTTGGTGGATGAATGTGAGGACATGCAGCTTTCATATATCCACAGCAAAGTGAAAGTCATCTACAAA
GCCCCCTCCGAAAACTGGGCCATGGAGGGAGGCATGGATCCCGAGTCCCTGCTGGAGGGGGACGACGGGA
AGACCTACTTCTACCAGCTGTGGTATGATCAAGACTACGCGAGATTCGAGTCCCCTCCAAAAACCCAGCC
AACAGAGGACAACAAGTTCAAATTCTGTGTGAGCTGTGCCCGTCTGGCTGAGATGAGGCAAAAAGAAATC
CCCAGGGTCCTGGAGCAGCTCGAGGACCTGGATAGCCGGGTCCTCTACTACTCAGCCACCAAGAACGGCA
TCCTGTACCGAGTTGGTGATGGTGTGTACCTGCCCCCTGAGGCCTTCACGTTCAACATCAAGCTGTCCAG
TCCCGTGAAACGCCCACGGAAGGAGCCCGTGGATGAGGACCTGTACCCAGAGCACTACCGGAAATACTCC
GACTACATCAAAGGCAGCAACCTGGATGCCCCTGAGCCCTACCGAATTGGCCGGATCAAAGAGATCTTCT
GTCCCAAGAAGAGCAACGGCAGGCCCAATGAGACTGACATCAAAATCCGGGTCAACAAGTTCTACAGGCC
TGAGAACACCCACAAGTCCACTCCAGCGAGCTACCACGCAGACATCAACCTGCTCTACTGGAGCGACGAG
GAGGCCGTGGTGGACTTCAAGGCTGTGCAGGGCCGCTGCACCGTGGAGTATGGGGAGGACCTGCCCGAGT
GCGTCCAGGTGTACTCCATGGGCGGCCCCAACCGCTTCTACTTCCTCGAGGCCTATAATGCAAAGAGCAA
AAGCTTTGAAGATCCTCCCAACCATGCCCGTAGCCCTGGAAACAAAGGGAAGGGCAAGGGAAAAGGGAAG
GGCAAGCCCAAGTCCCAAGCCTGTGAGCCGAGCGAGCCAGAGATAGAGATCAAGCTGCCCAAGCTGCGGA
CCCTGGATGTGTTTTCTGGCTGCGGGGGGTTGTCGGAGGGATTCCACCAAGCAGGCATCTCTGACACGCT
GTGGGCCATCGAGATGTGGGACCCTGCGGCCCAGGCGTTCCGGCTGAACAACCCCGGCTCCACAGTGTTC
ACAGAGGACTGCAACATCCTGCTGAAGCTGGTCATGGCTGGGGAGACCACCAACTCCCGCGGCCAGCGGC
TGCCCCAGAAGGGAGACGTGGAGATGCTGTGCGGCGGGCCGCCCTGCCAGGGCTTCAGCGGCATGAACCG
CTTCAATTCGCGCACCTACTCCAAGTTCAAAAACTCTCTGGTGGTTTCCTTCCTCAGCTACTGCGACTAC
TACCGGCCCCGGTTCTTCCTCCTGGAGAATGTCAGGAACTTTGTCTCCTTCAAGCGCTCCATGGTCCTGA
AGCTCACCCTCCGCTGCCTGGTCCGCATGGGCTATCAGTGCACCTTCGGCGTGCTGCAGGCCGGTCAGTA
CGGCGTGGCCCAGACTAGGAGGCGGGCCATCATCCTGGCCGCGGCCCCTGGAGAGAAGCTCCCTCTGTTC
CCGGAGCCACTGCACGTGTTTGCTCCCCGGGCCTGCCAGCTGAGCGTGGTGGTGGATGACAAGAAGTTTG
TGAGCAACATAACCAGGTTGAGCTCGGGTCCTTTCCGGACCATCACGGTGCGAGACACGATGTCCGACCT
GCCGGAGGTGCGGAATGGAGCCTCGGCACTGGAGATCTCCTACAACGGGGAGCCTCAGTCCTGGTTCCAG
AGGCAGCTCCGGGGCGCACAGTACCAGCCCATCCTCAGGGACCACATCTGTAAGGACATGAGTGCATTGG
TGGCTGCCCGCATGCGGCACATCCCCTTGGCCCCAGGGTCAGACTGGCGCGATCTGCCCAACATCGAGGT
GCGGCTCTCAGACGGCACCATGGCCAGGAAGCTGCGGTATACCCACCATGACAGGAAGAACGGCCGCAGC
AGCTCTGGGGCCCTCCGTGGGGTCTGCTCCTGCGTGGAAGCCGGCAAAGCCTGCGACCCCGCAGCCAGGC
AGTTCAACACCCTCATCCCCTGGTGCCTGCCCCACACCGGGAACCGGCACAACCACTGGGCTGGCCTCTA
TGGAAGGCTCGAGTGGGACGGCTTCTTCAGCACAACCGTCACCAACCCCGAGCCCATGGGCAAGCAGGGC
CGCGTGCTCCACCCAGAGCAGCACCGTGTGGTGAGCGTGCGGGAGTGTGCCCGCTCCCAGGGCTTCCCTG
ACACCTACCGGCTCTTCGGCAACATCCTGGACAAGCACCGGCAGGTGGGCAATGCCGTGCCACCGCCCCT
GGCCAAAGCCATTGGCTTGGAGATCAAGCTTTGTATGTTGGCCAAAGCCCGAGAGAGTGCCTCAGCTAAA
ATAAAGGAGGAGGAAGCTGCTAAGGACTAGTAATGAACTAGTCCGTAACTTGAAAGTATTTCGATTTCTT
GGCTTTATATATCTTGTGGAAAGGACGACTGTTACTTGGCGCGTTCCCGGAT
