>Addgene plasmid #143702 | TFORF0450 | depositor partial sequence | sequence record 283237 | Barcode
CTGTTACTTGGCGCGTTCCCGGAT
